Addgene plasmid #109695: p3E-rab35a
Purpose: Multisite gateway vector for 3' tagging with rab34b
Depositing lab: Rob Parton. Depositing organization: University of Queensland, Institute for Molecular Bioscience. Publication: In vivo cell biological screening identifies an endocytic capture mechanism for T-tubule formation. Hall TE, Martel N, Ariotti N, Xiong Z, Lo HP, Ferguson C, Rae J, Lim YW, Parton RG. Nat Commun. 2020 Jul 24;11(1):3711. doi: 10.1038/s41467-020-17486-w. PubMed 32709891.
Backbone
  Vector backbone: pDONR p2R-p3
  Vector type: Zebrafish plasmids
Growth in bacteria
  Bacterial resistance: Kanamycin, 50 μg/mL
  Growth temperature: 37°C
  Growth strain: DH5alpha
  Copy number: High Copy
Gene/Insert
  Gene/Insert name: rab34b
  Species: D. rerio (zebrafish)
  Entrez Gene: rab34b (a.k.a. si:dkey-220h13.7)
  Cloning method: Gateway Cloning
Terms and licenses: Academic/Nonprofit Terms; Industry Terms: Not Available to Industry
How to cite: p3E-rab35a was a gift from Rob Parton (Addgene plasmid # 109695)
