[The description below was written by a language model from this plasmid's Addgene catalogue record and pLannotate feature annotations shown in this document.]
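Description:
p3E-rab35a is a 3' entry clone for multisite Gateway assembly, built in the pDONR P2R-P3 backbone and catalogued among zebrafish plasmids. It is a small (about 3.2 kb) bacterial plasmid maintained at high copy from a ColE1/pUC-type origin and selected with kanamycin through an aminoglycoside phosphotransferase (KanR) gene. Backbone remnants typical of the pDONR series are also annotated: rrnB T1 and T2 terminators that insulate the cloning site from read-through transcription, a T7 promoter, and short lacZα and lacI fragments that have no functional role here.

The payload is a roughly 600 bp Rab GTPase coding sequence flanked on one side by an attR2 site and on the other by a site the annotation software labels as attB3 core plus an attL fragment, which is what an attL3 site in a 3' entry clone would be expected to look like. In an LR reaction with a 5' promoter entry clone, a middle entry clone and a destination vector, this arrangement places the Rab downstream of the middle element, so that it can be fused to the C-terminus of a tag or fluorescent protein. The plasmid has no eukaryotic promoter of its own.

The record is internally inconsistent about the insert. The plasmid name says rab35a, whereas the purpose, insert name and gene fields list zebrafish rab34b. Both the depositor and the sequencing-derived feature tables match the open reading frame to RAB35 (by homology to the human protein), which supports the name rather than the catalogue gene fields. The associated work was an in vivo cell biological screen on T-tubule formation.
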