Features (pLannotate 1.2.2; 11 found; start..end, strand, type, name):
    121..213     +  CDS            lacI (fragment): lac repressor; lacI; The lac repressor binds to the lac operator to inhibit transcription in E. coli. This inhibition can be relieved by adding lactose or isopropyl-β-D-thiogalactopyranoside (IPTG).
    268..295     -  terminator     rrnB T2 terminator: transcription terminator T2 from the E. coli rrnB gene
    427..470     +  terminator     rrnB T1 terminator: Escherichia coli rrnB; transcription terminator T1 from the E. coli rrnB gene
    517..553     -  CDS            lacZα (fragment): LacZα fragment of β-galactosidase; lacZ fragment
    624..748     -  protein_bind   attR2: mutant version of attR; recombination site for the Gateway® LR reaction LR Clonase™
    750..1349    +  CDS            RAB35: RAB35_HUMAN - Also known as RAB1C, RAY. Experimental evidence at protein level: Swiss-Prot protein existence level 1. The small GTPases Rab are key regulators of intracellular membrane trafficking, from the formation of transport vesicles to their fusion with membranes. Rabs cycle between an inactive GDP-bound form and an active GTP-bound form that is able to recruit to membranes different sets of downstream effectors directly responsible for vesicle formation, movement, tethering and fusion. That Rab is involved in the process of endocytosis and is an essential rate-limiting regulator of the
   1353..1373    -  protein_bind   attB3: mutant version of attB; core recombination site for the Gateway® BP reaction BP Clonase™
   1364..1449    -  protein_bind   attL1 (fragment): mutant version of attL; recombination site for the Gateway® LR reaction LR Clonase™
   1486..1504    -  promoter       T7 promoter: promoter for bacteriophage T7 RNA polymerase
   1638..2447    +  CDS            KanR: aminoglycoside phosphotransferase; aph(3')-Ia; confers resistance to kanamycin in bacteria or G418 (Geneticin®) in eukaryotes
   2594..3182    +  rep_origin     ori: high-copy-number ColE1/pMB1/pBR322/pUC origin of replication
>Addgene plasmid #109695 | p3E-rab35a | depositor full sequence | sequence record 206632 | Full Sequence
CTTTCCTGCGTTATCCCCTGATTCTGTGGATAACCGTATTACCGCCTTTGAGTGAGCTGATACCGCTCGC
CGCAGCCGAACGACCGAGCGCAGCGAGTCAGTGAGCGAGGAAGCGGAAGAGCGCCCAATACGCAAACCGC
CTCTCCCCGCGCGTTGGCCGATTCATTAATGCAGCTGGCACGACAGGTTTCCCGACTGGAAAGCGGGCAG
TGAGCGCAACGCAATTAATACGCGTACCGCTAGCCAGGAAGAGTTTGTAGAAACGCAAAAAGGCCATCCG
TCAGGATGGCCTTCTGCTTAGTTTGATGCCTGGCAGTTTATGGCGGGCGTCCTGCCCGCCACCCTCCGGG
CCGTTGCTTCACAACGTTCAAATCCGCTCCCGGCGGATTTGTCCTACTCAGGAGAGCGTTCACCGACAAA
CAACAGATAAAACGAAAGGCCCAGTCTTCCGACTGAGCCTTTCGTTTTATTTGATGCCTGGCAGTTCCCT
ACTCTCGCGTTAACGCTAGCATGGATGTTTTCCCAGTCACGACGTTGTAAAACGACGGCCAGTCTTAAGC
TCGGGCCCTGCAGCTCTAGAGCTCGAATTCTACAGGTCACTAATACCATCTAAGTAGTTGATTCATAGTG
ACTGCATATGTTGTGTTTTACAGTATTATGTAGTCTGTTTTTTATGCAAAATCTAATTTAATATATTGAT
ATTTATATCATTTTACGTTTCTCGTTCAACTTTCTTGTACAAAGTGGTGGCCCGCGACTACGATCACCTC
TTCAAGCTGCTGATCATCGGTGACAGCGGTGTTGGAAAGAGCAGTCTTCTTCTGCGTTTCGCCGACAACA
CATTTTCAGGCAGTTACATCACCACTATAGGAGTCGACTTCAAGATCCGCACTGTGGAGCTTAATGGAGA
GAAGGTGAAACTGCAGATATGGGACACAGCCGGACAAGAGCGATTCCGAACGATTACATCTACATATTAC
AGAGGAACCCATGGTGTGATAGTAGTGTATGACGTTACCAGCGCCGAGTCCTTTGTCAATGTTAAACGAT
GGCTACATGAAATAAACCAGAACTGTGATGACGTCTGTCGAATATTAGTGGGCAATAAAAATGATGATCC
AAACTCTAAGGTGGTGGAGACGAATGATGCACAGAAGTTCGCAGAACAGATGGGCATCAGTCTGTTCGAG
ACAAGTGCGAAAGAAAATGTCAATGTGGAGGAGATGTTTAACTGCATCACAGAGTTGGTTCTCCGGGCAA
AGAAAGAGTCTGTGGCCAAACAGCAGCAGCAGCAGCAGAACGATGTGATTAAACTCAAGCAGAACAGCAA
ACGGAAGAAGAAGTGCTGCTAGCAACTTTATTATACAAAGTTGGCATTATAAAAAAGCATTGCTTATCAA
TTTGTTGCAACGAACAGGTCACTATCAGTCAAAATAAAATCATTATTTGGAGCTCCATGGTAGCGTTAAC
GCGGCCGCGATATCCCCTATAGTGAGTCGTATTACATGGTCATAGCTGTTTCCTGGCAGCTCTGGCCCGT
GTCTCAAAATCTCTGATGTTACATTGCACAAGATAAAAATATATCATCATGAACAATAAAACTGTCTGCT
TACATAAACAGTAATACAAGGGGTGTTATGAGCCATATTCAACGGGAAACGTCGAGGCCGCGATTAAATT
CCAACATGGATGCTGATTTATATGGGTATAAATGGGCTCGCGATAATGTCGGGCAATCAGGTGCGACAAT
CTATCGCTTGTATGGGAAGCCCGATGCGCCAGAGTTGTTTCTGAAACATGGCAAAGGTAGCGTTGCCAAT
GATGTTACAGATGAGATGGTCAGACTAAACTGGCTGACGGAATTTATGCCTCTTCCGACCATCAAGCATT
TTATCCGTACTCCTGATGATGCATGGTTACTCACCACTGCGATCCCCGGAAAAACAGCATTCCAGGTATT
AGAAGAATATCCTGATTCAGGTGAAAATATTGTTGATGCGCTGGCAGTGTTCCTGCGCCGGTTGCATTCG
ATTCCTGTTTGTAATTGTCCTTTTAACAGCGATCGCGTATTTCGTCTCGCTCAGGCGCAATCACGAATGA
ATAACGGTTTGGTTGATGCGAGTGATTTTGATGACGAGCGTAATGGCTGGCCTGTTGAACAAGTCTGGAA
AGAAATGCATAAACTTTTGCCATTCTCACCGGATTCAGTCGTCACTCATGGTGATTTCTCACTTGATAAC
CTTATTTTTGACGAGGGGAAATTAATAGGTTGTATTGATGTTGGACGAGTCGGAATCGCAGACCGATACC
AGGATCTTGCCATCCTATGGAACTGCCTCGGTGAGTTTTCTCCTTCATTACAGAAACGGCTTTTTCAAAA
ATATGGTATTGATAATCCTGATATGAATAAATTGCAGTTTCATTTGATGCTCGATGAGTTTTTCTAATCA
GAATTGGTTAATTGGTTGTAACACTGGCAGAGCATTACGCTGACTTGACGGGACGGCGCAAGCTCATGAC
CAAAATCCCTTAACGTGAGTTACGCGTCGTTCCACTGAGCGTCAGACCCCGTAGAAAAGATCAAAGGATC
TTCTTGAGATCCTTTTTTTCTGCGCGTAATCTGCTGCTTGCAAACAAAAAAACCACCGCTACCAGCGGTG
GTTTGTTTGCCGGATCAAGAGCTACCAACTCTTTTTCCGAAGGTAACTGGCTTCAGCAGAGCGCAGATAC
CAAATACTGTCCTTCTAGTGTAGCCGTAGTTAGGCCACCACTTCAAGAACTCTGTAGCACCGCCTACATA
CCTCGCTCTGCTAATCCTGTTACCAGTGGCTGCTGCCAGTGGCGATAAGTCGTGTCTTACCGGGTTGGAC
TCAAGACGATAGTTACCGGATAAGGCGCAGCGGTCGGGCTGAACGGGGGGTTCGTGCACACAGCCCAGCT
TGGAGCGAACGACCTACACCGAACTGAGATACCTACAGCGTGAGCATTGAGAAAGCGCCACGCTTCCCGA
AGGGAGAAAGGCGGACAGGTATCCGGTAAGCGGCAGGGTCGGAACAGGAGAGCGCACGAGGGAGCTTCCA
GGGGGAAACGCCTGGTATCTTTATAGTCCTGTCGGGTTTCGCCACCTCTGACTTGAGCGTCGATTTTTGT
GATGCTCGTCAGGGGGGCGGAGCCTATGGAAAAACGCCAGCAACGCGGCCTTTTTACGGTTCCTGGCCTT
TTGCTGGCCTTTTGCTCACATGTT
