Features (pLannotate 1.2.2; 11 found; start..end, strand, type, name):
     76..96      +  protein_bind   attB3: mutant version of attB; core recombination site for the Gateway® BP reaction BP Clonase™
    100..699     -  CDS            RAB35: RAB35_HUMAN - Also known as RAB1C, RAY. Experimental evidence at protein level: Swiss-Prot protein existence level 1. The small GTPases Rab are key regulators of intracellular membrane trafficking, from the formation of transport vesicles to their fusion with membranes. Rabs cycle between an inactive GDP-bound form and an active GTP-bound form that is able to recruit to membranes different sets of downstream effectors directly responsible for vesicle formation, movement, tethering and fusion. That Rab is involved in the process of endocytosis and is an essential rate-limiting regulator of the
    701..825     +  protein_bind   attR2: mutant version of attR; recombination site for the Gateway® LR reaction LR Clonase™
    896..932     +  CDS            lacZα (fragment): LacZα fragment of β-galactosidase; lacZ fragment
    979..1022    -  terminator     rrnB T1 terminator: Escherichia coli rrnB; transcription terminator T1 from the E. coli rrnB gene
   1154..1181    +  terminator     rrnB T2 terminator: transcription terminator T2 from the E. coli rrnB gene
   1236..1328    -  CDS            lacI (fragment): lac repressor; lacI; The lac repressor binds to the lac operator to inhibit transcription in E. coli. This inhibition can be relieved by adding lactose or isopropyl-β-D-thiogalactopyranoside (IPTG).
   1511..2099    -  rep_origin     ori: high-copy-number ColE1/pMB1/pBR322/pUC origin of replication
   2246..3055    -  CDS            KanR: aminoglycoside phosphotransferase; aph(3')-Ia; confers resistance to kanamycin in bacteria or G418 (Geneticin®) in eukaryotes
   3189..3207    +  promoter       T7 promoter: promoter for bacteriophage T7 RNA polymerase
   3244..85      +  protein_bind   attL1 (fragment) (across the origin): mutant version of attL; recombination site for the Gateway® LR reaction LR Clonase™
>Addgene plasmid #109695 | p3E-rab35a | addgene full sequence | sequence record 223972 | Addgene NGS Result
AAATAATGATTTTATTTTGACTGATAGTGACCTGTTCGTTGCAACAAATTGATAAGCAATGCTTTTTTAT
AATGCCAACTTTGTATAATAAAGTTGCTAGCAGCACTTCTTCTTCCGTTTGCTGTTCTGCTTGAGTTTAA
TCACATCGTTCTGCTGCTGCTGCTGCTGTTTGGCCACAGACTCTTTCTTTGCCCGGAGAACCAACTCTGT
GATGCAGTTAAACATCTCCTCCACATTGACATTTTCTTTCGCACTTGTCTCGAACAGACTGATGCCCATC
TGTTCTGCGAACTTCTGTGCATCATTCGTCTCCACCACCTTAGAGTTTGGATCATCATTTTTATTGCCCA
CTAATATTCGACAGACGTCATCACAGTTCTGGTTTATTTCATGTAGCCATCGTTTAACATTGACAAAGGA
CTCGGCGCTGGTAACGTCATACACTACTATCACACCATGGGTTCCTCTGTAATATGTAGATGTAATCGTT
CGGAATCGCTCTTGTCCGGCTGTGTCCCATATCTGCAGTTTCACCTTCTCTCCATTAAGCTCCACAGTGC
GGATCTTGAAGTCGACTCCTATAGTGGTGATGTAACTGCCTGAAAATGTGTTGTCGGCGAAACGCAGAAG
AAGACTGCTCTTTCCAACACCGCTGTCACCGATGATCAGCAGCTTGAAGAGGTGATCGTAGTCGCGGGCC
ACCACTTTGTACAAGAAAGTTGAACGAGAAACGTAAAATGATATAAATATCAATATATTAAATTAGATTT
TGCATAAAAAACAGACTACATAATACTGTAAAACACAACATATGCAGTCACTATGAACCAACTACTTAGA
TGGTATTAGTGACCTGTAGAATTCGAGCTCTAGAGCTGCAGGGCCCGAGCTTAAGACTGGCCGTCGTTTT
ACAACGTCGTGACTGGGAAAACATCCATGCTAGCGTTAACGCGAGAGTAGGGAACTGCCAGGCATCAAAT
AAAACGAAAGGCTCAGTCGGAAGACTGGGCCTTTCGTTTTATCTGTTGTTTGTCGGTGAACGCTCTCCTG
AGTAGGACAAATCCGCCGGGAGCGGATTTGAACGTTGTGAAGCAACGGCCCGGAGGGTGGCGGGCAGGAC
GCCCGCCATAAACTGCCAGGCATCAAACTAAGCAGAAGGCCATCCTGACGGATGGCCTTTTTGCGTTTCT
ACAAACTCTTCCTGGCTAGCGGTACGCGTATTAATTGCGTTGCGCTCACTGCCCGCTTTCCAGTCGGGAA
ACCTGTCGTGCCAGCTGCATTAATGAATCGGCCAACGCGCGGGGAGAGGCGGTTTGCGTATTGGGCGCTC
TTCCGCTTCCTCGCTCACTGACTCGCTGCGCTCGGTCGTTCGGCTGCGGCGAGCGGTATCAGCTCACTCA
AAGGCGGTAATACGGTTATCCACAGAATCAGGGGATAACGCAGGAAAGAACATGTGAGCAAAAGGCCAGC
AAAAGGCCAGGAACCGTAAAAAGGCCGCGTTGCTGGCGTTTTTCCATAGGCTCCGCCCCCCTGACGAGCA
TCACAAAAATCGACGCTCAAGTCAGAGGTGGCGAAACCCGACAGGACTATAAAGATACCAGGCGTTTCCC
CCTGGAAGCTCCCTCGTGCGCTCTCCTGTTCCGACCCTGCCGCTTACCGGATACCTGTCCGCCTTTCTCC
CTTCGGGAAGCGTGGCGCTTTCTCATAGCTCACGCTGTAGGTATCTCAGTTCGGTGTAGGTCGTTCGCTC
CAAGCTGGGCTGTGTGCACGAACCCCCCGTTCAGCCCGACCGCTGCGCCTTATCCGGTAACTATCGTCTT
GAGTCCAACCCGGTAAGACACGACTTATCGCCACTGGCAGCAGCCACTGGTAACAGGATTAGCAGAGCGA
GGTATGTAGGCGGTGCTACAGAGTTCTTGAAGTGGTGGCCTAACTACGGCTACACTAGAAGAACAGTATT
TGGTATCTGCGCTCTGCTGAAGCCAGTTACCTTCGGAAAAAGAGTTGGTAGCTCTTGATCCGGCAAACAA
ACCACCGCTGGTAGCGGTGGTTTTTTTGTTTGCAAGCAGCAGATTACGCGCAGAAAAAAAGGATCTCAAG
AAGATCCTTTGATCTTTTCTACGGGGTCTGACGCTCAGTGGAACGACGCGTAACTCACGTTAAGGGATTT
TGGTCATGAGCTTGCGCCGTCCCGTCAAGTCAGCGTAATGCTCTGCCAGTGTTACAACCAATTAACCAAT
TCTGATTAGAAAAACTCATCGAGCATCAAATGAAACTGCAATTTATTCATATCAGGATTATCAATACCAT
ATTTTTGAAAAAGCCGTTTCTGTAATGAAGGAGAAAACTCACCGAGGCAGTTCCATAGGATGGCAAGATC
CTGGTATCGGTCTGCGATTCCGACTCGTCCAACATCAATACAACCTATTAATTTCCCCTCGTCAAAAATA
AGGTTATCAAGTGAGAAATCACCATGAGTGACGACTGAATCCGGTGAGAATGGCAAAAGTTTATGCATTT
CTTTCCAGACTTGTTCAACAGGCCAGCCATTACGCTCGTCATCAAAATCACTCGCATCAACCAAACCGTT
ATTCATTCGTGATTGCGCCTGAGCGAGACGAAATACGCGATCGCTGTTAAAAGGACAATTACAAACAGGA
ATCGAATGCAACCGGCGCAGGAACACTGCCAGCGCATCAACAATATTTTCACCTGAATCAGGATATTCTT
CTAATACCTGGAATGCTGTTTTTCCGGGGATCGCAGTGGTGAGTAACCATGCATCATCAGGAGTACGGAT
AAAATGCTTGATGGTCGGAAGAGGCATAAATTCCGTCAGCCAGTTTAGTCTGACCATCTCATCTGTAACA
TCATTGGCAACGCTACCTTTGCCATGTTTCAGAAACAACTCTGGCGCATCGGGCTTCCCATACAAGCGAT
AGATTGTCGCACCTGATTGCCCGACATTATCGCGAGCCCATTTATACCCATATAAATCAGCATCCATGTT
GGAATTTAATCGCGGCCTCGACGTTTCCCGTTGAATATGGCTCATAACACCCCTTGTATTACTGTTTATG
TAAGCAGACAGTTTTATTGTTCATGATGATATATTTTTATCTTGTGCAATGTAACATCAGAGATTTTGAG
ACACGGGCCAGAGCTGCCAGGAAACAGCTATGACCATGTAATACGACTCACTATAGGGGATATCGCGGCC
GCGTTAACGCTACCATGGAGCTCC
